>Addgene plasmid #26267 | pXN-FBLWLF-QF | depositor full sequence | sequence record 12359 | Author sequence
CCGCTGGACTACGTGGGTCTGGCCCATGATGAAATAACATAAGGTGGTCCCGTCGATAGCCGAAGCTTAC
CGAAGTATACACTTAAATTCAGTGCACGTTTGCTTGTTGAGAGGAAAGGTTGTGTGCGGACAATTTTTTT
TTGAAAACATTAACCCTTACGTGGAATAAAAAAAAATGAAATATTGCAAATTTTGCTGCAAAGCTGTGAC
TGGAGTAAAATTAATTCACGTGCCGAAGTGTGCTATTAAGAGAAAATTGTGGGAGCAGAGCCTTGGGTGC
AGCCTTGGTGAAAACTCCCAAATTTGTGATACCCACTTTAATGATTCGCAGTGGAAGGCTGCACCTGCAA
AAGGTCAGACATTTAAAAGGAGGCGACTCAACGCAGATGCCGTACCTAGTAAAGTGATAGAGCCTGAACC
AGAAAAGATAAAAGAAGGCTATACCAGTGGGAGTACACAAACAGAGTAAGTTTGAATAGTAAAAAAAATC
ATTTATGTAAACAATAACGTGACTGTGCGTTAGGTCCTGTTCATTGTTTAATGAAAATAAGAGCTTGAGG
GAAAAAATTCGTACTTTGGAGTACGAAATGCGTCGTTTAGAGCAGCAGCCGAATTCGGTACCGAAGTTCC
TATACTTTCTAGAGAATAGGAACTTCGGCGCGCCAGTACCGGGCCCCCCCTCGACGATGTAGGTCACGGT
CTCGAAGCCGCGGTGCGGGTGCCAGGGCGTGCCCTTGGGCTCCCCGGGCGCGTACTCCACCTCACCCATC
TGGTCCATCATGATGAACGGGTCGAGGTGGCGGTAGTTGATCCCGGCGAACGCGCGGCGCACCGGGAAGC
CCTCGCCCTCGAAACCGCTGGGCGCGGTGGTCACGGTGAGCACGGGACGTGCGACGGCGTCGGCGGGTGC
GGATACGCGGGGCAGCGTCAGCGGGTTCTCGACGGTCACGGCGGGCATGTCGAGGTCGACGGTATCGATA
AGCTTACCGAAGTATACACTTAAATTCAGTGCACGTTTGCTTGTTGAGAGGAAAGGTTGTGTGCGGACGA
ATTTTTTTTTGAAAACATTAACCCTTACGTGGATCCAAAATGCCGCCTAAACGCAAGACACTCAATGCCG
CTGCCGAAGCCAATGCCCACGCTGATGGCCATGCTGATGGCAATGCTGATGGTCATGTCGCTAACACTGC
AGCAAGCAGCAACAACGCCCGTTTTGCGGACTTGACCAACATTGACACACCCGGCCTCGGCCCTACCACG
ACGACGTTACTTGTCGAGCCCGCTCGTTCGAAACGCCAGAGAGTCTCGAGGGCCTGTGATCAGTGTCGAG
CTGCACGTGAAAAGTGTGATGGAATCCAGCCGGCTTGCTTCCCCTGTGTGTCGCAGGGCCGGTCGTGTAC
CTACCAGGCCAGTCCCAAGAAGCGAGGAGTCCAGACGGGCTACATCCGCACTCTCGAACTGGCTCTGGCT
TGGATGTTCGAGAACGTTGCCCGCAGCGAGGACGCCCTCCACAATCTTTTGGTCCGTGATGCTGGCCAGG
GCAGCGCTCTCCTGGTCGGCAAAGACTCGCCTGCTGCAGAACGCCTGCATGCAAGATGGGCGACGAGTCG
AGTCAACAAAAGCATCACCCGTCTTCTCTCAGGTCAGGCCGCACAAGATCCATCTGAAGACGGCCAATCC
CCGTCCGAAGACATAAATGTCCAAGATGCCGGGGCAAAGACATCCGACTTCCCTCATGCGCCTCACTTGA
CTTTCTCGGCGCCTAAGTCTAGTACAGCTGAGACACGCACTCTACCAGGCCCGGTCCGACCACCTATTTC
GGCAAACACCCTGGAAAACAACCTTCAGCCAGATGGTACCGGGATAGGGAAGCTACCACCCAATCATTGG
CGCCTGCTGGATATCTACTTTTCCTACACGCATTCTTGGCTCCCTATCCTCGAGAAGAAAGACATGTACC
AAGCATTGTACCAGTACTCTGAACAAGGCTCGTTGCTTCCCTCTGCGAATGTCGAGTCTGGCGTTCATGC
CGAGCTCTGGAGCGCGCTCGCCCTGGCGTCCTTCCAGGCTGCTGCTACTGCTGCATCGAGTGCTACGGGT
CCAGCTTCAGCTGCTCATGGCCATGACAATGCCATCAATCCTTCACCTGCAGACATATCTGACACAGCCC
GAAAGCTCATACCTTTGGAAAGCGGGCCGTTCCAGGTTCAGCACTGCAGAGCGTTGCTGCTTCTTTGTCT
CGTAAGCCTTGGGCGGGATGATTGGGAGTCTGCTTGGTTGCTGGTTGGCTTTGCGGTCCGCGTCCTACTT
GTTGTTCGCACCCAGTTGCCTCCTGATGATGACCGGCCACGACCAAGAATGCGTGCGCTGCTCGTCGCGT
GCTTCATCGTGGATACCATTGTGTCTATGAGACACAACGTGCCGGCCCATCTCAAGCCAGACGACATTGC
GGATCTGCCGTTACCTGAAGACGGTCAAGATCAATGGGAGCCGTGGACACCATGTGAGGGCTTAGGCGGT
GAACACACCATGCTGCAAATGTTGAGGAACCCGGCATACCCTTTAAGCACATTCAACCACCTATATGGCG
TGACCAAGCTGGTTGCTTTGGAGCTTCTGCCAAGAATACGAACATCTTCACAGAACGCTCCCTTGGAGTT
CAGGTCGCGGTTGCAGCAGGTAATCGGCCACAATTCTCCCTTCAGCGTCTTTGTCCTTTCCCAGGATACA
GCATCGGCTTTTGTGCCTACTGCATACCTTACCCGTACCGTTTATTTATGGGCAGCTGCCTTTTCTGAGC
CTCTCAACGAACACTACTCGCATCTTCTGATCGAAACTCTTGATCAGTATCAGAAGCGGTTTGGTACATA
TGCAATCCCACCTCTGATCCCTTCTCTTCTAGACTCCCTTCTTGCTTTAAAGAAACAATCACATTCTTCA
GAGCGGCATCGAAGGCACTTGGAAGAGCTTTTCCCCGCCTACTCCTCCATTTGGCCTCGGGGAGGCCGAC
ACAGCAATACTGGCCTCCAACCCATACGACAACTTGAGCTTCCGCCGACTGCGACTGCCACTGCAAGTAT
CATGCCCCATGTCATGGAACAGCCCCTGTCAACGTCAATAAATCCGGTCAATGATCGGTTTAATGGAATA
CCGAATCCTACCCCCTACAATAGCGATGCGGCCCTAGACGCAATTACTCAAACCAATGACTACGGATCAG
TCAATACCCATGGCATTCTCAGTACATATCCACCACCTGCCACCCACTTGAACGAGGCCTCGGTGGCCCT
TGCGCCTGGAGGTGCTCCTCCCAGACCACCCCCGCCATACGTTGATAGTACAACGAACCATCCTCCTTAC
CATAGTAACCTCGTCCCCATGGCCAATTTCGGATATTCGACTGTAGACTATGATGCGATGGTGGATGATC
TGGCATCGATCGAGTACACGGATGCGGTTGACGTTGATCCGCAGTTCATGACGAACCTCGGGTTTGTCCC
AGGGTGTAATTTTAGCGATATCAACACGTATGAGCAATAGTAAGCACTAGTGCAGATCTTATCGATACCG
TCGACTAAAGCCAAATAGAAAATTATTCAGTTCCTGGCTTAAGTTTTTAAAAGTGATATTATTTATTTGG
TTGTAACCAACCAAAAGAATGTAAATAACTAATACATAATTATGTTAGTTTTAAGTTAGCAACAAATTGA
TTTTAGCTATATTAGCTACTTGGTTAATAAATAGAATATATTTATTTAAAGATAATTGCGTTTTTATTGT
CAGGGAGTGAGTTTGCTTAAAAACTCGTTTAGATCCGCGGCCGCGGATCCACTAGTTCTAGAGCGGCCGC
TCGAGTTAATTAAGCATGCCTAGGCTAGATAACTTCGTATAGCATACATTATACGAAGTTATAGCTTCTG
ATGGAATTAGAACTTGGCAAAACAATACTGAGAATGAAGTGTATGTGGAACAGAGGCTGCTGATCTCGTT
CTTCAGGCTATGAAACTGACACATTTGGAAACCACAGTACTTAGAACCACAAAGTGGGAATCAAGAGAAA
AACAATGATCCCACGAGAGATCGAATTCTAGTATGTATGTAAGTTAATAAAACCCATTTTTGCGGAAAGT
AGATAAAAAAAACATTTTTTTTTTTTACTGCACTGGATATCATTGAACTTATCTGATCAGTTTTAAATTT
ACTTCGATCCAAGGGTATTTGATGTACCAGGTTCTTTCGATTACCTCTCACTCAAAATGACATTCCACTC
AAAGTCAGCGCTGTTTGCCTCCTTCTCTGTCCACAGAAATATCGCCGTCTCTTTCGCCGCTGCGTCCGCT
ATCTCTTTCGCCACCGTTTGTAGCGTTACGTAGCGTCAATGTCCGCCTTCAGTTGCATTTTGTCAGCGGT
TTCGTGACGAAGCTCCAAGCGGTTTACGCCATCAATTAAACACAAAGTGCTGTGCCAAAACTCCTCTCGC
TTCTTATTTTTGTTTGTTTTTTGAGTGATTGGGGTGGTGATTGGTTTTGGGTGGGTAAGCAGGGGAAAGT
GTGAAAAATCCCGGCAATGGGCCAAGAGGATCAGGAGCTATTAATTCGCGGAGGCAGCAAACACCCATCT
GCCGAGCATCTGAACAATGTGAGTAGTACATGTGCATACATCTTAAGTTCACTTGATCTATAGGAACTGC
GATTGCAACATCAAATTGTCTGCGGCGTGAGAACTGCGACCCACAAAAATCCCAAACCGCAATTGCACAA
ACAAATAGTGACACGAAACAGATTATTCTGGTAGCTGTTCTCGCTATATAAGACAATTTTTGAGATCATA
TCATGATCAAGACATCTAAAGGCATTCATTTTCGACTATATTCTTTTTTACAAAAAATATAACAACCAGA
TATTTTAAGCTGATCCTAGATGCACAAAAAATAAATAAAAGTATAAACCTACTTCGTAGGATACTTCGGG
GTACTTTTTGTTCGGGGTTAGATGAGCATAACGCTTGTAGTTGATATTTGAGATCCCCTATCATTGCAGG
GTGACAGCGGAGCGGCTTCGCAGAGCTGCATTAACCAGGGCTTCGGGCAGGCCAAAAACTACGGCACGCT
CCGGCCACCCAGTCCGCCGGAGGACTCCGGTTCAGGGAGCGGCCAACTAGCCGAGAACCTCACCTATGCC
TGGCACAATATGGACATCTTTGGGGCGGTCAATCAGCCGGGCTCCGGATGGCGGCAGCTGGTCAACCGGA
CACGCGGACTATTCTGCAACGAGCGACACATACCGGCGCCCAGGAAACATTTGCTCAAGAACGGTGAGTT
TCTATTCGCAGTCGGCTGATCTGTGTGAAATCTTAATAAAGGGTCCAATTACCAATTTGAAACTCAGTTT
GCGGCGTGGCCTATCCGGGCGAACTTTTGGCCGTGATGGGCAGTTCCGGTGCCGGAAAGACGACCCTGCT
GAATGCCCTTGCCTTTCGATCGCCGCAGGGCATCCAAGTATCGCCATCCGGGATGCGACTGCTCAATGGC
CAACCTGTGGACGCCAAGGAGATGCAGGCCAGGTGCGCCTATGTCCAGCAGGATGACCTCTTTATCGGCT
CCCTAACGGCCAGGGAACACCTGATTTTCCAAGCCATGGTGCGGATGCCACGACATCTGACCTATCGGCA
GCGAGTGGCCCGCGTGGATCAGGTGATCCAGGAGCTTTCGCTCAGCAAATGTCAGCACACGATCATCGGT
GTGCCCGGCAGGGTGAAAGGTCTGTCCGGCGGAGAAAGGAAGCGTCTGGCATTCGCCTCCGAGGCTCTAA
CCGATCCGCCGCTTCTGATCTGCGATGAGCCCACCTCCGGACTGGACTCCTTTACCGCCCACAGCGTCGT
CCAGGTGCTGAAGAAGCTGTCGCAGAAGGGCAAGACCGTCATCCTGACCATTCATCAGCCGTCTTCCGAG
CTGTTTGAGCTCTTTGACAAGATCCTTCTGATGGCCGAGGGCAGGGTAGCTTTCTTGGGCACTCCCAGCG
AAGCCGTCGACTTCTTTTCCTAGTGAGTTCGATGTGTTTATTAAGGGTATCTAGTATTACATAACATCTC
AACTCCTATCCAGCGTGGGTGCCCAGTGTCCTACCAACTACAATCCGGCGGACTTTTACGTACAGGTGTT
GGCCGTTGTGCCCGGACGGGAGATCGAGTCCCGTGATCGGATCGCCAAGATATGCGACAATTTTGCCATT
AGCAAAGTAGCCCGGGATATGGAGCAGTTGTTGGCCACCAAAAATCTGGAGAAGCCACTGGAGCAGCCGG
AGAATGGGTACACCTACAAGGCCACCTGGTTCATGCAGTTCCGGGCGGTCCTGTGGCGATCCTGGCTGTC
GGTGCTCAAGGAACCACTCCTCGTAAAAGTGCGACTTATTCAGACAACGGTGAGTGGTTCCAGTGGAAAC
AAATGATATAACGCTTACAATTCTTGGAAACAAATTCGCTAGATTTTAGATAGAATTGCCTGATTCCACA
CCCTTCTTAGTTTTTTTCAATGAGATGTATAGTTTATAGTTTTGCAGAAGATAAATAAATTTCATTTAAC
TCGCGAATATTAATGAGATGCGAGTAACATTTTAATTTGCAGATGGTTGCCATCTTGATTGGCCTCATCT
TTTTGGGCCAACAACTCACGCAAGTGGGTGTGATGAATATCAACGGAGCCATCTTCCTCTTCCTGACCAA
CATGACCTTTCAAAACGTCTTTGCCACGATAAATGTAAGTCATGTTTAGAATACATTTGCATTTCAATAA
TTTACTAACTTTCTAATGAATCGATTCGATTTAGGTGTTCACCTCAGAGCTGCCAGTTTTTATGAGGGAG
GCCCGAAGTCGACTTTATCGCTGTGACACATACTTTCTGGGCAAAACGATTGCCGAATTGCCGCTTTTTC
TCACAGTGCCACTGGTCTTCACGGCGATTGCCTATCCGATGATCGGACTGCGGGCCGGAGTGCTGCACTT
CTTCAACTGCCTGGCGCTGGTCACTCTGGTGGCCAATGTGTCAACGTCCTTCGGATATCTAATATCCTGC
GCCAGCTCCTCGACCTCGATGGCGCTGTCTGTGGGTCCGCCGGTTATCATACCATTCCTGCTCTTTGGCG
GCTTCTTCTTGAACTCGGGCTCGGTGCCAGTATACCTCAAATGGTTGTCGTACCTCTCATGGTTCCGTTA
CGCCAACGAGGGTCTGCTGATTAACCAATGGGCGGACGTGGAGCCGGGCGAAATTAGCTGCACATCGTCG
AACACCACGTGCCCCAGTTCGGGCAAGGTCATCCTGGAGACGCTTAACTTCTCCGCCGCCGATCTGCCGC
TGGACTACGTGGGTCTGGCCATTCTCATCGTGAGCTTCCGGGTGCTCGCATATCTGGCTCTAAGACTTCG
GGCCCGACGCAAGGAGTAGCCGACATATATCCGAAATAACTGCTTGTTTTTTTTTTTTACCATTATTACC
ATCGTGTTTACTGTTTATTGCCCCCTCAAAAAGCTAATGTAATTATATTTGTGCCAATAAAAACAAGATA
TGACCTATAGAATACAAGTATTTCCCCTTCGAACATCCCCACAAGTAGACTTTGGATTTGTCTTCTAACC
AAAAGACTTACACACCTGCATACCTTACATCAAAAACTCGTTTATCGCTACATAAAACACCGGGATATAT
TTTTTATATACATACTTTTCAAATCGCGCGCCCTCTTCATAATTCACCTCCACCACACCACGTTTCGTAG
TTGCTCTTTCGCTGTCTCCCACCCGCTCTCCGCAACACATTCACCTTTTGTTCGACGACCTTGGAGCGAC
TGTCGTTAGTTCCGCGCGATTCGGTTCGCTCAAATGGTTCCGAGTGGTTCATTTCGTCTCAATAGAAATT
AGTAATAAATATTTGTATGTACAATTTATTTGCTCCAATATATTTGTATATATTTCCCTCACAGCTATAT
TTATTCTAATTTAATATTATGACTTTTTAAGGTAATTTTTTGTGACCTGTTCGGAGTGATTAGCGTTACA
ATTTGAACTGAAAGTGACATCCAGTGTTTGTTCCTTGTGTAGATGCATCTCAAAAAAATGGTGGGCATAA
TAGTGTTGTTTATATATATCAAAAATAACAACTATAATAATAAGAATACATTTAATTTAGAAAATGCTTG
GATTTCACTGGAACTAGAATTCATAACTTCGTATAGCATACATTATACGAAGTTATGGATCTGGCCGCGC
TCTTCCGCTGAAGTTCCTATACTTTCTAGAGAATAGGAACTTCCTCGACGGTAGCGGTCCGGTTGTTTTC
GTGCTCATCGCGAGTACGTATTTATTTTTAAAAAATAATAAACGCGGCAAACACAATCACACAAATGTGC
AGGCACAGTGGGACAAAGTGCGCTAAATTTGGATATGTAATAAATCCAAAACCAAAAAGAAAACAAAAAA
CGGTAAAATATTTTACTGTTGTTAAAATTCGATCATTCATTATTCGCTGCATGAATTAGCTTTGCGTACT
CGCAAATTATTAAAAATAAAACTTTAAAAATAATTTCGTCTAATTAATATTATGAGTTAATTCAAACCCC
ACGGACATGCTAAGGGTTAATCAACAATCATATCGCTGTCTCACTCAGACTCAATACGACACTCAGAATA
CTATTCCTTTCACTCGCACTTATTGCAAGCATACGTTAAGTGGATGTCTCTTGCCGACGGGACCACCTTA
TGTTATTTCATCATGGTCTGGCCATTCTCATCGTGAGCTTCCGGGTGCTCGCATATCTGGCTCTAAGACT
TCGGGCCCGACGCAAGGAGTAGCCGACATATATCCGAAATAACTGCTTGTTTTTTTTTTTACCATTATTA
CCATCGTGTTTACTGTTTATTGCCCCCTCAAAAAGCTAATGTAATTATATTTGTGCCAATAAAAACAAGA
TATGACCTATAGAATACAAGTATTTCCCCTTCGAACATCCCCACAAGTAGACTTTGGATTTGTCTTCTAA
CCAAAAGACTTACACACCTGCATACCTTACATCAAAAACTCGTTTATCGCTACATAAAACACCGGGATAT
ATTTTTTATATACATACTTTTCAAATCGCGCGCCCTCTTCATAATTCACCTCCACCACACCACGTTTCGT
AGTTGCTCTTTCGCTGTCTCCCACCCGCTCTCCGCAACACATTCACCTTTTGTTCGACGACCTTGGAGCG
ACTGTCGTTAGTTCCGCGCGATTCGGTGCGGTATTTCACACCGCATATGGTGCACTCTCAGTACAATCTG
CTCTGATGCCGCATAGTTAAGCCAGCCCCGACACCCGCCAACACCCGCTGACGCGCCCTGACGGGCTTGT
CTGCTCCCGGCATCCGCTTACAGACAAGCTGTGACCGTCTCCGGGAGCTGCATGTGTCAGAGGTTTTCAC
CGTCATCACCGAAACGCGCGAGACGAAAGGGCCTCGTGATACGCCTATTTTTATAGGTTAATGTCATGAT
AATAATGGTTTCTTAGACGTCAGGTGGCACTTTTCGGGGAAATGTGCGCGGAACCCCTATTTGTTTATTT
TTCTAAATACATTCAAATATGTATCCGCTCATGAGACAATAACCCTGATAAATGCTTCAATAATATTGAA
AAAGGAAGAGTATGAGTATTCAACATTTCCGTGTCGCCCTTATTCCCTTTTTTGCGGCATTTTGCCTTCC
TGTTTTTGCTCACCCAGAAACGCTGGTGAAAGTAAAAGATGCTGAAGATCAGTTGGGTGCACGAGTGGGT
TACATCGAACTGGATCTCAACAGCGGTAAGATCCTTGAGAGTTTTCGCCCCGAAGAACGTTTTCCAATGA
TGAGCACTTTTAAAGTTCTGCTATGTGGCGCGGTATTATCCCGTATTGACGCCGGGCAAGAGCAACTCGG
TCGCCGCATACACTATTCTCAGAATGACTTGGTTGAGTACTCACCAGTCACAGAAAAGCATCTTACGGAT
GGCATGACAGTAAGAGAATTATGCAGTGCTGCCATAACCATGAGTGATAACACTGCGGCCAACTTACTTC
TGACAACGATCGGAGGACCGAAGGAGCTAACCGCTTTTTTGCACAACATGGGGGATCATGTAACTCGCCT
TGATCGTTGGGAACCGGAGCTGAATGAAGCCATACCAAACGACGAGCGTGACACCACGATGCCTGTAGCA
ATGGCAACAACGTTGCGCAAACTATTAACTGGCGAACTACTTACTCTAGCTTCCCGGCAACAATTAATAG
ACTGGATGGAGGCGGATAAAGTTGCAGGACCACTTCTGCGCTCGGCCCTTCCGGCTGGCTGGTTTATTGC
TGATAAATCTGGAGCCGGTGAGCGTGGGTCTCGCGGTATCATTGCAGCACTGGGGCCAGATGGTAAGCCC
TCCCGTATCGTAGTTATCTACACGACGGGGAGTCAGGCAACTATGGATGAACGAAATAGACAGATCGCTG
AGATAGGTGCCTCACTGATTAAGCATTGGTAACTGTCAGACCAAGTTTACTCATATATACTTTAGATTGA
TTTAAAACTTCATTTTTAATTTAAAAGGATCTAGGTGAAGATCCTTTTTGATAATCTCATGACCAAAATC
CCTTAACGTGAGTTTTCGTTCCACTGAGCGTCAGACCCCGTAGAAAAGATCAAAGGATCTTCTTGAGATC
CTTTTTTTCTGCGCGTAATCTGCTGCTTGCAAACAAAAAAACCACCGCTACCAGCGGTGGTTTGTTTGCC
GGATCAAGAGCTACCAACTCTTTTTCCGAAGGTAACTGGCTTCAGCAGAGCGCAGATACCAAATACTGTC
CTTCTAGTGTAGCCGTAGTTAGGCCACCACTTCAAGAACTCTGTAGCACCGCCTACATACCTCGCTCTGC
TAATCCTGTTACCAGTGGCTGCTGCCAGTGGCGATAAGTCGTGTCTTACCGGGTTGGACTCAAGACGATA
GTTACCGGATAAGGCGCAGCGGTCGGGCTGAACGGGGGGTTCGTGCACACAGCCCAGCTTGGAGCGAACG
ACCTACACCGAACTGAGATACCTACAGCGTGAGCATTGAGAAAGCGCCACGCTTCCCGAAGGGAGAAAGG
CGGACAGGTATCCGGTAAGCGGCAGGGTCGGAACAGGAGAGCGCACGAGGGAGCTTCCAGGGGGAAACGC
CTGGTATCTTTATAGTCCTGTCGGGTTTCGCCACCTCTGACTTGAGCGTCGATTTTTGTGATGCTCGTCA
GGGGGGCGGAGCCTATGGAAAAACGCCTTCTTCTTGAACTCGGGCTCGGTGCCAGTATACCTCAAATGGT
TGTCGTACCTCTCATGGTTCCGTTACGCCAACGAGGGTCTGCTGATTAACCAATGGGCGGACGTGGAGCC
GGGCGAAATTAGCTGCACATCGTCGAACACCACGTGCCCCAGTTCGGGCAAGGTCATCCTGGAGACGCTT
AACTTCTCCGCCGCCGATCTG
Features (pLannotate 1.2.2; 21 found; start..end, strand, type, name):
     25..609     +  misc_feature   P element 5' end: No description available
    623..656     -  protein_bind   FRT (minimal): supports FLP-mediated excision but not integration (Turan and Bode, 2011) FLP recombinase from the Saccharomyces cerevisiae 2μ plasmid
    666..684     -  misc_feature   MCS (fragment): pBluescript multiple cloning site
    701..770     +  protein_bind   attB: attB site for the φC31 integrase (Groth et al., 2000) phage φC31 integrase
    980..1083    +  misc_feature   P element 5' end (fragment): No description available
   1090..3537    +  CDS            qa-1f: QA1F_NEUCR - Protein predicted: Swiss-Prot protein existence level 4. Transcription activation of genes for enzymes and proteins of quinate metabolism by binding to a 16 base-pair sequence (consensus 5'- GGRTAARYRYTTAYCC-3') in front of each Qa genes. From Neurospora crassa (strain ATCC 24698 / 74-OR23-1A / CBS 708.71 / DSM 1257 / FGSC 987).
   3558..3575    +  misc_feature   MCS (fragment): pBluescript multiple cloning site
   3825..3850    -  misc_feature   MCS (fragment): pBluescript multiple cloning site
   3879..3912    +  protein_bind   loxP: Cre-mediated recombination occurs in the 8-bp core sequence (GCATACAT). Cre recombinase
   3916..4082    -  polyA_signal   PGK poly(A) signal (fragment): mouse phosphoglycerate kinase 1 polyadenylation signal
   4088..8207    +  gene           mini-white: white; This modified version of the white gene lacks part of the first intron.
   8213..8246    +  protein_bind   loxP: Cre-mediated recombination occurs in the 8-bp core sequence (GCATACAT). Cre recombinase
   8270..8303    -  protein_bind   FRT (minimal): supports FLP-mediated excision but not integration (Turan and Bode, 2011) FLP recombinase from the Saccharomyces cerevisiae 2μ plasmid
   8533..8765    +  misc_feature   P element 3' end: P element 3' end
   8765..9267    +  gene           mini-white (fragment): white; This modified version of the white gene lacks part of the first intron.
   9266..9335    -  misc_feature   bom (fragment): basis of mobility region from pBR322
   9437..9472    -  CDS            rop (fragment): Rop protein, which maintains plasmids at low copy number; rop
   9567..9671    +  promoter       AmpR promoter: bla
   9672..10532   +  CDS            AmpR: β-lactamase; bla; confers resistance to ampicillin, carbenicillin, and related antibiotics
  10703..11291   +  rep_origin     ori: high-copy-number ColE1/pMB1/pBR322/pUC origin of replication
  11297..24      +  CDS            mini-white (fragment) (across the origin): Drosophila white gene eye color pigment; white; This is a modified version of the white gene lacking part of the first intron.
