[The description below was written by a language model from this plasmid's Addgene catalogue record and pLannotate feature annotations shown in this document.]
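Description:
pXN-FBLWLF-QF is a Drosophila transgenesis plasmid built on the pXN-FBLWLF backbone and carrying the Neurospora crassa transcriptional activator QF (qa-1f). It is propagated in E. coli as a high-copy plasmid through a ColE1/pUC-type origin and is selected with ampicillin via the bla gene. Short bom, rop and mini-white fragments in the bacterial portion appear to be leftovers of earlier vector construction.

The fly payload lies between P element 5' and 3' ends, which allow transposase-mediated insertion into the genome. Inside the P element ends, two minimal FRT sites annotated on the same strand flank the whole cassette. Within them are a φC31 attB site, a short P element 5' end fragment lying directly upstream of the QF coding sequence (cloned BamHI to SpeI), and a mini-white eye-colour marker bracketed by two loxP sites annotated on the same strand. A partial PGK polyadenylation signal is also annotated just inside the first loxP site.

No dedicated strong promoter for QF is annotated. The only upstream element is the P element fragment, an arrangement consistent with an enhancer-trap design in which QF expression reflects the genomic insertion site, though the record does not state this explicitly. The name seems to spell out the layout: FRT, attB, loxP, white, loxP, FRT.

The recombination sites should allow Cre to remove the mini-white marker, FLP to act on the FRT-flanked cassette, and φC31 integrase to use the attB site for later exchange or integration. The associated publication describes a versatile in vivo system for dissecting gene expression patterns. QF is the activator of the Q binary expression system, and the record notes that part of the plasmid derives from an earlier published plasmid.
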