Addgene plasmid #26267: pXN-FBLWLF-QF
Depositing lab: Tom Clandinin. Depositing organization: Stanford University. Publication: A versatile in vivo system for directed dissection of gene expression patterns. Gohl DM, Silies MA, Gao XJ, Bhalerao S, Luongo FJ, Lin CC, Potter CJ, Clandinin TR. Nat Methods. 2011 Mar;8(3):231-7. doi: 10.1038/nmeth.1561. PubMed 21473015.
Backbone
  Vector backbone: pXN-FBLWLF
  Backbone size w/o insert (bp): 8757
  Vector type: Bacterial Expression, Insect Expression ; Drosophila transgenesis
Growth in bacteria
  Bacterial resistance: Ampicillin, 100 μg/mL
  Growth temperature: 37°C
  Growth strain: DH5alpha
  Copy number: High Copy
Gene/Insert
  Gene/Insert name: QF
  Species: Neurospora crassa
  Insert size (bp): 2451
  Entrez Gene: qf
  Cloning method: Restriction Enzyme; 5′ cloning site BamHI (not destroyed); 3′ cloning site SpeI (not destroyed)
  Sequencing primers: 5′ CAGTGCACGTTTGCTTGTTGA
Resource information
  A portion of this plasmid was derived from a plasmid made by: Potter et al. Cell. 2010. 141(3):536-48.
Terms and licenses: Academic/Nonprofit Terms; Industry Terms: Not Available to Industry
How to cite: pXN-FBLWLF-QF was a gift from Tom Clandinin (Addgene plasmid # 26267 ; http://n2t.net/addgene:26267 ; RRID:Addgene_26267)
