>Addgene plasmid #26267 | pXN-FBLWLF-QF | addgene partial sequence | sequence record 32430 | 26267 with QF-R (GGACTGGCCTGGTAGGTACA)
ATCACACTTTTCACGTGCAGCTCGACACTGATCACAGGCCCTCGAGACTCTCTGGCGTTTCGAACGAGCG
GGCTCGACAAGTAACGTCGTCGTGGTAGGGCCGAGGCCGGGTGTGTCAATGTTGGTCAAGTCCGCAAAAC
GGGCGTTGTTGCTGCTTGCTGCAGTGTTAGCGACATGACCATCAGCATTGCCATCAGCATGGCCATCAGC
GTGGGCATTGGCTTCGGCAGCGGCATTGAGTGTCTTGCGTTTAGGCGGCATTTTGGATCCACGTAAGGGT
TAATGTTTTCAAAAAAAAATTCGTCCGCACACAACCTTTCCTCTCAACAAGCAAACGTGCACTGAATTTA
AGTGTATACTTCGGTAAGCTTATCGATACCGTCGACCTCGACATGCCCGCCGTGACCGTCGAGAACCCGC
TGACGCTGCCCCGCGTATCCGCACCCGCCGACGCCGTCGCACGTCCCGTGCTCACCGTGACCACCGCGCC
CAGCGGTTTCGAGGGCGAGGGCTTCCCGGTGCGCCGCGCGTTCGCCGGGATCAACTACCGCCACCTCGAC
CCGTTCATCATGATGGACCAGATGGGTGAGGTGGAGTACGCGCCCGGGGAGCCCAAGGGCACGCCCTGGC
ACCCGCACCGCGGCTTCGAGACCGTGACCTACATCGTCGAGGGGGGGCCCGGTACTGGCGCGCCGAAGTT
CCTATTCTCTAGAAAGTATAGGAACTTCGGTACCGAATTCGGCTGCTGCTCTAAACGACGCATTTCGTAC
TCCAAAGTACGAATTTTTTCCCTCAAGCTCTTATTTTCATTAAACAATGAACAGGACCT
