>Addgene plasmid #26267 | pXN-FBLWLF-QF | addgene partial sequence | sequence record 32431 | 26267 with miniwhite-R (AAGAGATAGCGGACGCAGCG)
ACTTTGAGTGGAATGTCATTTTGAGTGAGAGGTAATCGAAAGAACCTGGTACATCAAATACCCTTGGATC
GAAGTAAATTTAAAACTGATCAGATAAGTTCAATGATATCCAGTGCAGTAAAAAAAAAAAATGTTTTTTT
TATCTACTTTCCGCAAAAATGGGTTTTATTAACTTACATACATACTAGAATTCGATCTCTCGTGGGATCA
TTGTTTTTCTCTTGATTCCCACTTTGTGGTTCTAAGTACTGTGGTTTCCAAATGTGTCAGTTTCATAGCC
TGAAGAACGAGATCAGCAGCCTCTGTTCCACATACACTTCATTCTCAGTATTGTTTTGCCAAGTTCTAAT
TCCATCAGAAGCTATAACTTCGTATAATGTATGCTATACGAAGTTATCTAGCCTAGGCATGCTTAATTAA
CTCGAGCGGCCGCTCTAGAACTAGTGGATCCGCGGCCGCGGATCTAAACGAGTTTTTAAGCAAACTCACT
CCCTGACAATAAAAACGCAATTATCTTTAAATAAATATATTCTATTTATTAACCAAGTAGCTAATATAGC
TAAAATCAATTTGTTGCTAACTTAAAACTAACATAATTATGTATTAGTTATTTACATTCTTTTGGTTGGT
TACAACCAAATAAATAATATCACTTTTAAAAACTTAAGCCAGGAACTGAATAATTTTCTATTTGGCTTTA
GTCGACGGTATCGATAAGATCTGCACTAGTGCTTACTATTGCTCATACGTGTTGATATCGCTAAAATTAC
ACCCTGGGACAAACCCGAGGTTCGTCATGAACTGCGGATCAACGTCAACCGCATCCGTGTACTCGATCGA
GC
