>Addgene plasmid #26267 | pXN-FBLWLF-QF | addgene partial sequence | sequence record 32432 | 26267 with miniwhite-F (TTTGTGACCTGTTCGGAGTGA)
GTTCCTTGTGTAGATGCATCTCAAAAAAATGGTGGGCATAATAGTGTTGTTTATATATATCAAAAATAAC
AACTATAATAATAAGAATACATTTAATTTAGAAAATGCTTGGATTTCACTGGAACTAGAATTCATAACTT
CGTATAGCATACATTATACGAAGTTATGGATCTGGCCGCGCTCTTCCGCTGAAGTTCCTATACTTTCTAG
AGAATAGGAACTTCCTCGACGGTAGCGGTCCGGTTGTTTTCGTGCTCATCGCGAGTACGTATTTATTTTT
AAAAAATAATAAACGCGGCAAACACAATCACACAAATGTGCAGGCACAGTGGGACAAAGTGCGCTAAATT
TGGATATGTAATAAATCCAAAACCAAAAAGAAAACAAAAAACGGTAAAATATTTTACTGTTGTTAAAATT
CGATCATTCATTATTCGCTGCATGAATTAGCTTTGCGTACTCGCAAATTATTAAAAATAAAACTTTAAAA
ATAATTTCGTCTAATTAATATTATGAGTTAATTCAAACCCCACGGACATGCTAAGGGTTAATCAACAATC
ATATCGCTGTCTCACTCAGACTCAATACGACACTCAGAATACTATTCCTTTCACTCGCACTTATTGCAAG
CATACGTTAAGTGGATGTCTCTTGCCGACGGGACCACCTTATGTTATTTCATCATGGTCTGGCCATTCTC
ATCGTGAGCTTCCGGGTGCTCGCATATCTGGCTCTAAGACTTCGGGCCCGACGCAGGAGTAGCCGACATA
TATCCGAAATAACTGCT
